Addgene plasmid #227690: BCL2alpha-MJK2243
Purpose: Expresses human BCL2alpha
Depositing lab: Curt Civin. Depositing organization: University of Maryland, Baltimore. Publication: The polypharmacy combination of the BCL-2 inhibitor venetoclax (VEN) and the FLT3 inhibitor gilteritinib (GIL) is more active in acute myeloid leukemia cells than novel polypharmacologic BCL-2/FLT3 VEN-GIL hybrid single-molecule inhibitors. Goodis CC, Eberly C, Chan AM, Kim M, Lowe BD, Civin CI, Fletcher S. Eur J Med Chem. 2024 Dec 22;285:117190. doi: 10.1016/j.ejmech.2024.117190. PubMed 39813774.
Backbone
  Vector backbone: pMJK2243
  Backbone size w/o insert (bp): 10753
  Total vector size (bp): 11448
  Vector type: Mammalian Expression, Lentiviral
  Selectable markers: Puromycin
Growth in bacteria
  Bacterial resistance: Ampicillin, 100 μg/mL
  Growth temperature: 37°C
  Growth strain: NEB Stable
  Copy number: Unknown
Gene/Insert
  Gene/Insert name: human BCL-2alpha (alt name: BCL2)
  Species: H. sapiens (human)
  Insert size (bp): 720
  GenBank ID: NM_000633.3 NP_000624.2
  Entrez Gene: BCL2 (a.k.a. Bcl-2, PPP1R50)
  Promoter: EF1a
  Cloning method: Restriction Enzyme; 5′ cloning site EcoRI (not destroyed); 3′ cloning site KpnI (not destroyed)
  Sequencing primers: 5′ CTCAAGCCTCAGACAGTGGTTC; 3′ CCACATAGCGTAAAAGGAGCAACATAG
Terms and licenses: Academic/Nonprofit Terms; Industry Terms: Not Available to Industry
How to cite: BCL2alpha-MJK2243 was a gift from Curt Civin (Addgene plasmid # 227690 ; http://n2t.net/addgene:227690 ; RRID:Addgene_227690)
