[The description below was written by a language model from this plasmid's Addgene catalogue record and pLannotate feature annotations shown in this document.]
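Description:
BCL2alpha-MJK2243 is an 11.4 kb self-inactivating HIV-1-based lentiviral transfer plasmid, built on the pMJK2243 backbone, for constitutive expression of human BCL2 alpha in mammalian cells. In bacteria it is maintained through a high-copy ColE1/pUC-type origin and selected with ampicillin (AmpR/β-lactamase). An f1 origin, an SV40 origin and remnants of a lac/lacZα cloning region with T3 and T7 promoters are also annotated in the backbone. The viral portion has a third-generation layout. A CMV enhancer/promoter replaces the U3 region to drive a truncated 5' LTR, followed by the Ψ packaging signal with a gag fragment, the Rev response element for Rev-dependent nuclear export of the genomic RNA, and a cPPT/CTS. A ΔU3 3' LTR inactivates LTR-driven transcription after integration and is followed by an SV40 polyadenylation signal.

Two divergently oriented cassettes lie between the LTRs. On the forward strand, the EF-1α promoter drives the roughly 720 bp BCL2 alpha coding sequence, inserted between retained EcoRI and KpnI sites and followed by a WPRE that enhances transcript stability and expression. No epitope tag is recorded. On the reverse strand, a human UbC promoter (adjacent to a short PGK promoter fragment) sits upstream of a CopGFP sequence, annotated as a fragment, and then a puromycin N-acetyltransferase gene, ending in a bGH poly(A) signal. The element linking the two coding regions is not annotated. This arrangement should allow transduced cells to be tracked by green fluorescence and selected with puromycin. The stated purpose is simply expression of human BCL2 alpha, an anti-apoptotic protein. The associated publication concerns BCL-2 and FLT3 inhibitors in acute myeloid leukemia cells, which suggests use in enforced-expression studies of drug response.
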