Features (pLannotate 1.2.2; 31 found; start..end, strand, type, name):
     26..130     +  promoter       AmpR promoter: bla
    131..991     +  CDS            AmpR: β-lactamase; bla; confers resistance to ampicillin, carbenicillin, and related antibiotics
   1162..1750    +  rep_origin     ori: high-copy-number ColE1/pMB1/pBR322/pUC origin of replication
   1933..2025    +  CDS            lacI (fragment): lac repressor; lacI; The lac repressor binds to the lac operator to inhibit transcription in E. coli. This inhibition can be relieved by adding lactose or isopropyl-β-D-thiogalactopyranoside (IPTG).
   2038..2059    +  protein_bind   CAP binding site: CAP binding activates transcription in the presence of cAMP. E. coli catabolite activator protein
   2074..2104    +  promoter       lac promoter: promoter for the E. coli lac operon
   2108..2130    +  protein_bind   lac operator (fragment): The lac repressor binds to the lac operator to inhibit transcription in E. coli. This inhibition can be relieved by adding lactose or isopropyl-β-D-thiogalactopyranoside (IPTG). lac repressor encoded by lacI
   2173..2191    +  promoter       T3 promoter: promoter for bacteriophage T3 RNA polymerase
   2292..2671    +  enhancer       CMV enhancer: human cytomegalovirus immediate early enhancer
   2672..2875    +  promoter       CMV promoter: human cytomegalovirus (CMV) immediate early promoter
   2890..3070    +  LTR            5' LTR (truncated): truncated 5' long terminal repeat (LTR) from HIV-1
   3117..3242    +  misc_feature   HIV-1 Ψ: packaging signal of human immunodeficiency virus type 1
   3226..3589    +  CDS            HIV-1 gag (fragment): gag protein from human immunodeficiency virus 1; gag
   3735..3968    +  misc_feature   RRE: The Rev response element (RRE) of HIV-1 allows for Rev-dependent mRNA export from the nucleus to the cytoplasm.
   4345..4445    +  CDS            Rev (fragment): human immunodeficiency virus 1 (HIV-1) Rev protein; rev; enhances nuclear export of unspliced and incompletely spliced viral mRNAs
   4490..4607    +  misc_feature   cPPT/CTS: central polypurine tract and central termination sequence of HIV-1
   4654..4878    -  polyA_signal   bGH poly(A) signal: bovine growth hormone polyadenylation signal
   4888..5487    -  CDS            PuroR: puromycin N-acetyltransferase; pac from Streptomyces alboniger; confers resistance to puromycin
   5611..6275    -  CDS            CopGFP (fragment): green fluorescent protein 2 from Pontellina plumata, also known as ppluGFP2 (Shagin et al., 2004)
   6304..7508    -  promoter       UbC promoter: human ubiquitin C promoter
   7515..7584    -  promoter       PGK promoter (fragment): mouse phosphoglycerate kinase 1 promoter
   7598..8776    +  promoter       EF-1α promoter: strong constitutive promoter for human elongation factor EF-1α
   8795..9511    +  CDS            BCL2: BCL2_HUMAN - Experimental evidence at protein level: Swiss-Prot protein existence level 1. Suppresses apoptosis in a variety of cell systems including factor-dependent lymphohematopoietic and neural cells. Regulates cell death by controlling the mitochondrial membrane permeability. Appears to function in a feedback loop system with caspases. Inhibits caspase activity either by preventing the release of cytochrome c from the mitochondria and/or by binding to the apoptosis-activating factor (APAF-1). May attenuate inflammation by impairing NLRP1-inflammasome activation, hence CASP1 activation an
   9531..10117   +  misc_feature   WPRE: woodchuck hepatitis virus posttranscriptional regulatory element
  10164..10183   +  misc_feature   cPPT/CTS (fragment): central polypurine tract and central termination sequence of HIV-1
  10185..10418   +  LTR            3' LTR (ΔU3): self-inactivating 3' long terminal repeat (LTR) from HIV-1
  10490..10611   +  polyA_signal   SV40 poly(A) signal: SV40 polyadenylation signal
  10651..10786   +  rep_origin     SV40 ori: SV40 origin of replication
  10807..10825   -  promoter       T7 promoter: promoter for bacteriophage T7 RNA polymerase
  10833..10988   +  CDS            lacZα (fragment): LacZα fragment of β-galactosidase; lacZ fragment
  10993..11421   +  rep_origin     f1 ori (sequence partly withheld): f1 bacteriophage origin of replication; arrow indicates direction of (+) strand synthesis
>Addgene plasmid #227690 | BCL2alpha-MJK2243 | addgene full sequence | sequence record 450931 | Addgene NGS Result
AGGTGGCACTTTTCGGGGAAATGTGCGCGGAACCCCTATTTGTTTATTTTTCTAAATACATTCAAATATG
TATCCGCTCATGAGACAATAACCCTGATAAATGCTTCAATAATATTGAAAAAGGAAGAGTATGAGTATTC
AACATTTCCGTGTCGCCCTTATTCCCTTTTTTGCGGCATTTTGCCTTCCTGTTTTTGCTCACCCAGAAAC
GCTGGTGAAAGTAAAAGATGCTGAAGATCAGTTGGGTGCACGAGTGGGTTACATCGAACTGGATCTCAAC
AGCGGTAAGATCCTTGAGAGTTTTCGCCCCGAAGAACGTTTTCCAATGATGAGCACTTTTAAAGTTCTGC
TATGTGGCGCGGTATTATCCCGTATTGACGCCGGGCAAGAGCAACTCGGTCGCCGCATACACTATTCTCA
GAATGACTTGGTTGAGTACTCACCAGTCACAGAAAAGCATCTTACGGATGGCATGACAGTAAGAGAATTA
TGCAGTGCTGCCATAACCATGAGTGATAACACTGCGGCCAACTTACTTCTGACAACGATCGGAGGACCGA
AGGAGCTAACCGCTTTTTTGCACAACATGGGGGATCATGTAACTCGCCTTGATCGTTGGGAACCGGAGCT
GAATGAAGCCATACCAAACGACGAGCGTGACACCACGATGCCTGTAGCAATGGCAACAACGTTGCGCAAA
CTATTAACTGGCGAACTACTTACTCTAGCTTCCCGGCAACAATTAATAGACTGGATGGAGGCGGATAAAG
TTGCAGGACCACTTCTGCGCTCGGCCCTTCCGGCTGGCTGGTTTATTGCTGATAAATCTGGAGCCGGTGA
GCGTGGGTCTCGCGGTATCATTGCAGCACTGGGGCCAGATGGTAAGCCCTCCCGTATCGTAGTTATCTAC
ACGACGGGGAGTCAGGCAACTATGGATGAACGAAATAGACAGATCGCTGAGATAGGTGCCTCACTGATTA
AGCATTGGTAACTGTCAGACCAAGTTTACTCATATATACTTTAGATTGATTTAAAACTTCATTTTTAATT
TAAAAGGATCTAGGTGAAGATCCTTTTTGATAATCTCATGACCAAAATCCCTTAACGTGAGTTTTCGTTC
CACTGAGCGTCAGACCCCGTAGAAAAGATCAAAGGATCTTCTTGAGATCCTTTTTTTCTGCGCGTAATCT
GCTGCTTGCAAACAAAAAAACCACCGCTACCAGCGGTGGTTTGTTTGCCGGATCAAGAGCTACCAACTCT
TTTTCCGAAGGTAACTGGCTTCAGCAGAGCGCAGATACCAAATACTGTTCTTCTAGTGTAGCCGTAGTTA
GGCCACCACTTCAAGAACTCTGTAGCACCGCCTACATACCTCGCTCTGCTAATCCTGTTACCAGTGGCTG
CTGCCAGTGGCGATAAGTCGTGTCTTACCGGGTTGGACTCAAGACGATAGTTACCGGATAAGGCGCAGCG
GTCGGGCTGAACGGGGGGTTCGTGCACACAGCCCAGCTTGGAGCGAACGACCTACACCGAACTGAGATAC
CTACAGCGTGAGCTATGAGAAAGCGCCACGCTTCCCGAAGGGAGAAAGGCGGACAGGTATCCGGTAAGCG
GCAGGGTCGGAACAGGAGAGCGCACGAGGGAGCTTCCAGGGGGAAACGCCTGGTATCTTTATAGTCCTGT
CGGGTTTCGCCACCTCTGACTTGAGCGTCGATTTTTGTGATGCTCGTCAGGGGGGCGGAGCCTATGGAAA
AACGCCAGCAACGCGGCCTTTTTACGGTTCCTGGCCTTTTGCTGGCCTTTTGCTCACATGTTCTTTCCTG
CGTTATCCCCTGATTCTGTGGATAACCGTATTACCGCCTTTGAGTGAGCTGATACCGCTCGCCGCAGCCG
AACGACCGAGCGCAGCGAGTCAGTGAGCGAGGAAGCGGAAGAGCGCCCAATACGCAAACCGCCTCTCCCC
GCGCGTTGGCCGATTCATTAATGCAGCTGGCACGACAGGTTTCCCGACTGGAAAGCGGGCAGTGAGCGCA
ACGCAATTAATGTGAGTTAGCTCACTCATTAGGCACCCCAGGCTTTACACTTTATGCTTCCGGCTCGTAT
GTTGTGTGGAATTGTGAGCGGATAACAATTTCACACAGGAAACAGCTATGACCATGATTACGCCAAGCGC
GCAATTAACCCTCACTAAAGGGAACAAAAGCTGGAGCTGCAAGCTTGGCCATTGCATACGTTGTATCCAT
ATCATAATATGTACATTTATATTGGCTCATGTCCAACATTACCGCCATGTTGACATTGATTATTGACTAG
TTATTAATAGTAATCAATTACGGGGTCATTAGTTCATAGCCCATATATGGAGTTCCGCGTTACATAACTT
ACGGTAAATGGCCCGCCTGGCTGACCGCCCAACGACCCCCGCCCATTGACGTCAATAATGACGTATGTTC
CCATAGTAACGCCAATAGGGACTTTCCATTGACGTCAATGGGTGGAGTATTTACGGTAAACTGCCCACTT
GGCAGTACATCAAGTGTATCATATGCCAAGTACGCCCCCTATTGACGTCAATGACGGTAAATGGCCCGCC
TGGCATTATGCCCAGTACATGACCTTATGGGACTTTCCTACTTGGCAGTACATCTACGTATTAGTCATCG
CTATTACCATGGTGATGCGGTTTTGGCAGTACATCAATGGGCGTGGATAGCGGTTTGACTCACGGGGATT
TCCAAGTCTCCACCCCATTGACGTCAATGGGAGTTTGTTTTGGCACCAAAATCAACGGGACTTTCCAAAA
TGTCGTAACAACTCCGCCCCATTGACGCAAATGGGCGGTAGGCGTGTACGGTGGGAGGTCTATATAAGCA
GAGCTCGTTTAGTGAACCGGGGTCTCTCTGGTTAGACCAGATCTGAGCCTGGGAGCTCTCTGGCTAACTA
GGGAACCCACTGCTTAAGCCTCAATAAAGCTTGCCTTGAGTGCTTCAAGTAGTGTGTGCCCGTCTGTTGT
GTGACTCTGGTAACTAGAGATCCCTCAGACCCTTTTAGTCAGTGTGGAAAATCTCTAGCAGTGGCGCCCG
AACAGGGACTTGAAAGCGAAAGGGAAACCAGAGGAGCTCTCTCGACGCAGGACTCGGCTTGCTGAAGCGC
GCACGGCAAGAGGCGAGGGGCGGCGACTGGTGAGTACGCCAAAAATTTTGACTAGCGGAGGCTAGAAGGA
GAGAGATGGGTGCGAGAGCGTCAGTATTAAGCGGGGGAGAATTAGATCGCGATGGGAAAAAATTCGGTTA
AGGCCAGGGGGAAAGAAAAAATATAAATTAAAACATATAGTATGGGCAAGCAGGGAGCTAGAACGATTCG
CAGTTAATCCTGGCCTGTTAGAAACATCAGAAGGCTGTAGACAAATACTGGGACAGCTACAACCATCCCT
TCAGACAGGATCAGAAGAACTTAGATCATTATATAATACAGTAGCAACCCTCTATTGTGTGCATCAAAGG
ATAGAGATAAAAGACACCAAGGAAGCTTTAGACAAGATAGAGGAAGAGCAAAACAAAAGTAAGACCACCG
CACAGCAAGCGGCCGCTGATCTTCAGACCTGGAGGAGGAGATATGAGGGACAATTGGAGAAGTGAATTAT
ATAAATATAAAGTAGTAAAAATTGAACCATTAGGAGTAGCACCCACCAAGGCAAAGAGAAGAGTGGTGCA
GAGAGAAAAAAGAGCAGTGGGAATAGGAGCTTTGTTCCTTGGGTTCTTGGGAGCAGCAGGAAGCACTATG
GGCGCAGCGTCAATGACGCTGACGGTACAGGCCAGACAATTATTGTCTGGTATAGTGCAGCAGCAGAACA
ATTTGCTGAGGGCTATTGAGGCGCAACAGCATCTGTTGCAACTCACAGTCTGGGGCATCAAGCAGCTCCA
GGCAAGAATCCTGGCTGTGGAAAGATACCTAAAGGATCAACAGCTCCTGGGGATTTGGGGTTGCTCTGGA
AAACTCATTTGCACCACTGCTGTGCCTTGGAATGCTAGTTGGAGTAATAAATCTCTGGAACAGATTTGGA
ATCACACGACCTGGATGGAGTGGGACAGAGAAATTAACAATTACACAAGCTTAATACACTCCTTAATTGA
AGAATCGCAAAACCAGCAAGAAAAGAATGAACAAGAATTATTGGAATTAGATAAATGGGCAAGTTTGTGG
AATTGGTTTAACATAACAAATTGGCTGTGGTATATAAAATTATTCATAATGATAGTAGGAGGCTTGGTAG
GTTTAAGAATAGTTTTTGCTGTACTTTCTATAGTGAATAGAGTTAGGCAGGGATATTCACCATTATCGTT
TCAGACCCACCTCCCAACCCCGAGGGGACCCGACAGGCCCGAAGGAATAGAAGAAGAAGGTGGAGAGAGA
GACAGAGACAGATCCATTCGATTAGTGAACGGATCTCGACGGTATCGATCTCGACACAAATGGCAGTATT
CATCCACAATTTTAAAAGAAAAGGGGGGATTGGGGGGTACAGTGCAGGGGAAAGAATAGTAGACATAATA
GCAACAGACATACAAACTAAAGAATTACAAAAACAAATTACAAAAATTCAAAATTTTCGGGTTTATTACA
GGGACAGCAGAGATCCAGTTTGGGTCGACGCGTCCATAGAGCCCACCGCATCCCCAGCATGCCTGCTATT
GTCTTCCCAATCCTCCCCCTTGCTGTCCTGCCCCACCCCACCCCCCAGAATAGAATGACACCTACTCAGA
CAATGCGATGCAATTTCCTCATTTTATTAGGAAAGGACAGTGGGAGTGGCACCTTCCAGGGTCAAGGAAG
GCACGGGGGAGGGGCAAACAACAGATGGCTGGCAACTAGAAGGCACAGTCGCTCGAGTCAGGCACCGGGC
TTGCGGGTCATGCACCAGGTGCGCGGTCCTTCGGGCACCTCGACGTCGGCGGTGACGGTGAAGCCGAGCC
GCTCGTAGAAGGGGAGGTTGCGGGGCGCGGAGGTCTCCAGGAAGGCGGGCACCCCGGCGCGCTCGGCCGC
CTCCACTCCGGGGAGCACGACGGCGCTGCCCAGACCCTTGCCCTGGTGGTCGGGCGAGACGCCGACGGTG
GCCAGGAACCACGCGGGCTCCTTGGGCCGGTGCGGCGCCAGGAGGCCTTCCATCTGTTGCTGCGCGGCCA
GCCGGGAACCGCTCAACTCGGCCATGCGCGGGCCGATCTCGGCGAACACCGCCCCCGCTTCGACGCTCTC
CGGCGTGGTCCAGACCGCCACCGCGGCGCCGTCGTCCGCGACCCACACCTTGCCGATGTCGAGCCCGACG
CGCGTGAGGAAGAGTTCTTGCAGCTCGGTGACCCGCTCGATGTGGCGGTCCGGATCGACGGTGTGGCGCG
TGGCGGGGTAGTCGGCGAACGCGGCGGCGAGGGTGCGTACGGCCCTGGGGACGTCGTCGCGGGTGGCGAG
GCGCACCGTGGGCTTGTACTCGGTCATAGGGCCGGGATTCTCCTCCACGTCACCGCATGTTAGAAGACTT
CCTCTGCCCTCGCGAGATCCGGTGGAGCCGGGTCCGGCGGTGCCGTCCACGGCAGAATTGGACGACTGAG
CGCGGGATCTGGCGAAGGCGATGGGGGTCTTGAAGGCGTGCTGGTACTCCACGATGCCCAGCTCGGTGTT
GCTGTGCAGCTCCTCCACGCGGCGGAAGGCGAACATGGGGCCCCCGTTCTGCAGGATGCTGGGGTGGATG
GCGCTCTTGAAGTGCATGTGGCTGTCCACCACGAAGCTGTAGTAGCCGCCGTCGCGCAGGCTGAAGGTGC
GGGCGAAGCTGCCCACCAGCACGTTATCGCCCATGGGGTGCAGGTGCTCCACGGTGGCGTTGCTGCGGAT
GATCTTGTCGGTGAAGATCACGCTGTCCTCGGGGAAGCCGGTGCCCACCACCTTGAAGTCGCCGATCACG
CGGCCGGCCTCGTAGCGGTAGCTGAAGCTCACGTGCAGCACGCCGCCGTCCTCGTACTTCTCGATGCGGG
TGTTGGTGTAGCCGCCGTTGTTGATGGCGTGCAGGAAGGGGTTCTCGTAGCCGCTGGGGTAGGTGCCGAA
GTGGTAGAAGCCGTAGCCCATCACGTGGCTCAGCAGGTAGGGGCTGAAGGTCAGGGCGCCTTTGGTGCTC
TTCATCTTGTTGGTCATGCGGCCCTGCTTGGGGGTGCCCTCTCCGCCGCCCACCAGCTCGAACTCCACGC
CGTTCAGGGTGCCGGTGATGCGGCACTCGATCTCCATGGCGGGCAGGCCGCTCTCGTCGCTCTCCATTGA
TCAGTCTAACAAAAAAGCCAAAAACGGCCAGAATTTAGCGGACAATTTACTAGTCTAACACTGAAAATTA
CATATTGACCCAAATGATTACATTTCAAAAGGTGCCTAAAAAACTTCACAAAACACACTCGCCAACCCCG
AGCGCATAGTTCAAAACCGGAGCTTCAGCTACTTAAGAAGATAGGTACATAAAACCGACCAAAGAAACTG
ACGCCTCACTTATCCCTCCCCTCACCAGAGGTCCGGCGCCTGTCGATTCAGGAGAGCCTACCCTAGGCCC
GAACCCTGCGTCCTGCGACGGAGAAAAGCCTACCGCACACCTACCGGCAGGTGGCCCCACCCTGCATTAT
AAGCCAACAGAACGGGTGACGTCACGACACGACGAGGGCGCGCGCTCCCAAAGGTACGGGTGCACTGCCC
AACGGCACCGCCATAACTGCCGCCCCCGCAACAGACGACAAACCGAGTTCTCCAGTCAGTGACAAACTTC
ACGTCAGGGTCCCCAGATGGTGCCCCAGCCCATCTCACCCGAATAAGAGCTTTCCCGCATTAGCGAAGGC
CTCAAGACCTTGGGTTCTTGCCGCCCACCATGCCCCCCACCTTGTTTCAACGACCTCACAGCCCGCCTCA
CAAGCGTCTTCCATTCAAGACTCGGGAACAGCCGCCATTTTGCTGCGCTCCCCCCAACCCCCAGTTCAGG
GCAACCTTGCTCGCGGACCCAGACTACAGCCCTTGGCGGTCTCTCCACACGCTTCCGTCCCACCGAGCGG
CCCGGCGGCCACGAAAGCCCCGGCCAGCCCAGCAGCCCGCTACTCACCAAGTGACGATCACAGCGATCCA
CAAACAAGAACCGCGACCCAAATCCCGGCTGCGACGGAACTAGCTGTGCCACACCCGGCGCGTCCTTATA
TAATCATCGGCGTTCACCGCCCCACGGAGATCCCTCCGCAGAATCGCCGAGAAGGGACTACTTTTCCTCG
CCTGTTCCGCTCTCTGGAAAGAAAACCAGTGCCCTAGAGTCACCCAAGTCCCGTCCTAAAATGTCCTTCT
GCTGATACTGGGGTTCTAAGGCCGAGTCTTATGAGCAGCGGGCCGCTGTCCTGAGCGTCCGGGCGGAAGG
ATCAGGACGCTCGCTGCGCCCTTCGTCTGACGTGGCAGCGCTCGCCGTGAGGAGGGGGGCGCCCGCGGGA
GGCGCCAAAACCCGGCGCATGCATCGCCAAGTGCCCAGCGGGGCTGCTAAAGCGCATGCTCCAGACTGCC
TTGGGAAAAGCGCCTCCCCTACCCGGTAGAAGCTAGCGGCTCCGGTGCCCGTCAGTGGGCAGAGCGCACA
TCGCCCACAGTCCCCGAGAAGTTGTGGGGAGGGGTCGGCAATTGAACCGGTGCCTAGAGAAGGTGGCGCG
GGGTAAACTGGGAAAGTGATGTCGTGTACTGGCTCCGCCTTTTTCCCGAGGGTGGGGGAGAACCGTATAT
AAGTGCAGTAGTCGCCGTGAACGTTCTTTTTCGCAACGGGTTTGCCGCCAGAACACAGGTAAGTGCCGTG
TGTGGTTCCCGCGGGCCTGGCCTCTTTACGGGTTATGGCCCTTGCGTGCCTTGAATTACTTCCACCTGGC
TGCAGTACGTGATTCTTGATCCCGAGCTTCGGGTTGGAAGTGGGTGGGAGAGTTCGAGGCCTTGCGCTTA
AGGAGCCCCTTCGCCTCGTGCTTGAGTTGAGGCCTGGCCTGGGCGCTGGGGCCGCCGCGTGCGAATCTGG
TGGCACCTTCGCGCCTGTCTCGCTGCTTTCGATAAGTCTCTAGCCATTTAAAATTTTTGATGACCTGCTG
CGACGCTTTTTTTCTGGCAAGATAGTCTTGTAAATGCGGGCCAAGATCTGCACACTGGTATTTCGGTTTT
TGGGGCCGCGGGCGGCGACGGGGCCCGTGCGTCCCAGCGCACATGTTCGGCGAGGCGGGGCCTGCGAGCG
CGGCCACCGAGAATCGGACGGGGGTAGTCTCAAGCTGGCCGGCCTGCTCTGGTGCCTGGCCTCGCGCCGC
CGTGTATCGCCCCGCCCTGGGCGGCAAGGCTGGCCCGGTCGGCACCAGTTGCGTGAGCGGAAAGATGGCC
GCTTCCCGGCCCTGCTGCAGGGAGCTCAAAATGGAGGACGCGGCGCTCGGGAGAGCGGGCGGGTGAGTCA
CCCACACAAAGGAAAAGGGCCTTTCCGTCCTCAGCCGTCGCTTCATGTGACTCCACGGAGTACCGGGCGC
CGTCCAGGCACCTCGATTAGTTCTCGACCTTTTGGAGTACGTCGTCTTTAGGTTGGGGGGAGGGGTTTTA
TGCGATGGAGTTTCCCCACACTGAGTGGGTGGAGACTGAAGTTAGGCCAGCTTGGCACTTGATGTAATTC
TCCTTGGAATTTGCCCTTTTTGAGTTTGGATCTTGGTTCATTCTCAAGCCTCAGACAGTGGTTCAAAGTT
TTTTTCTTCCATTTCAGGTGTCGTGATCTAGAGCTAGCGAATTCATGGCGCACGCTGGGAGAACAGGGTA
CGATAACCGGGAGATAGTGATGAAGTACATCCATTATAAGCTGTCGCAGAGGGGCTACGAGTGGGATGCG
GGAGATGTGGGCGCCGCGCCCCCGGGGGCCGCCCCCGCACCGGGCATCTTCTCCTCCCAGCCCGGGCACA
CGCCCCATCCAGCCGCATCCCGGGACCCGGTCGCCAGGACCTCGCCGCTGCAGACCCCGGCTGCCCCCGG
CGCCGCCGCGGGGCCTGCGCTCAGCCCGGTGCCACCTGTGGTCCACCTGACCCTCCGCCAGGCCGGCGAC
GACTTCTCCCGCCGCTACCGCCGCGACTTCGCCGAGATGTCCAGCCAGCTGCACCTGACGCCCTTCACCG
CGCGGGGACGCTTTGCCACGGTGGTGGAGGAGCTCTTCAGGGACGGGGTGAACTGGGGGAGGATTGTGGC
CTTCTTTGAGTTCGGTGGGGTCATGTGTGTGGAGAGCGTCAACCGGGAGATGTCGCCCCTGGTGGACAAC
ATCGCCCTGTGGATGACTGAGTACCTGAACCGGCACCTGCACACCTGGATCCAGGATAACGGAGGCTGGG
ATGCCTTTGTGGAACTGTACGGCCCCAGCATGCGGCCTCTGTTTGATTTCTCCTGGCTGTCTCTGAAGAC
TCTGCTCAGTTTGGCCCTGGTGGGAGCTTGCATCACCCTGGGTGCCTATCTGGGCCACAAGTGAGGTACC
TGATATCAACTCAACCTCTGGATTACAAAATTTGTGAAAGATTGACTGGTATTCTTAACTATGTTGCTCC
TTTTACGCTATGTGGATACGCTGCTTTAATGCCTTTGTATCATGCTATTGCTTCCCGTATGGCTTTCATT
TTCTCCTCCTTGTATAAATCCTGGTTGCTGTCTCTTTATGAGGAGTTGTGGCCCGTTGTCAGGCAACGTG
GCGTGGTGTGCACTGTGTTTGCTGACGCAACCCCCACTGGTTGGGGCATTGCCACCACCTGTCAGCTCCT
TTCCGGGACTTTCGCTTTCCCCCTCCCTATTGCCACGGCGGAACTCATCGCCGCCTGCCTTGCCCGCTGC
TGGACAGGGGCTCGGCTGTTGGGCACTGACAATTCCGTGGTGTTGTCGGGGAAATCATCGTCCTTTCCTT
GGCTGCTCGCCTGTGTTGCCACCTGGATTCTGCGCGGGACGTCCTTCTGCTACGTCCCTTCGGCCCTCAA
TCCAGCGGACCTTCCTTCCCGCGGCCTGCTGCCGGCTCTGCGGCCTCTTCCGCGTCTTCGCCTTCGCCCT
CAGACGAGTCGGATCTCCCTTTGGGCCGCCTCCCCGCACTTTAAGACCAATGACTTACAAGGCAGCTGTA
GATCTTAGCCACTTTTTAAAAGAAAAGGGGGGACTGGAAGGGCTAATTCACTCCCAACGAAGACAAGATC
TGCTTTTTGCTTGTACTGGGTCTCTCTGGTTAGACCAGATCTGAGCCTGGGAGCTCTCTGGCTAACTAGG
GAACCCACTGCTTAAGCCTCAATAAAGCTTGCCTTGAGTGCTTCAAGTAGTGTGTGCCCGTCTGTTGTGT
GACTCTGGTAACTAGAGATCCCTCAGACCCTTTTAGTCAGTGTGGAAAATCTCTAGCAGTAGTAGTTCAT
GTCATCTTATTATTCAGTATTTATAACTTGCAAAGAAATGAATATCAGAGAGTGAGAGGAACTTGTTTAT
TGCAGCTTATAATGGTTACAAATAAAGCAATAGCATCACAAATTTCACAAATAAAGCATTTTTTTCACTG
CATTCTAGTTGTGGTTTGTCCAAACTCATCAATGTATCTTATCATGTCTGGCTCTAGCTATCCCGCCCCT
AACTCCGCCCATCCCGCCCCTAACTCCGCCCAGTTCCGCCCATTCTCCGCCCCATGGCTGACTAATTTTT
TTTATTTATGCAGAGGCCGAGGCCGCCTCGGCCTCTGAGCTATTCCAGAAGTAGTGAGGAGGCTTTTTTG
GAGGCCTAGGGACGTACCCAATTCGCCCTATAGTGAGTCGTATTACGCGCGCTCACTGGCCGTCGTTTTA
CAACGTCGTGACTGGGAAAACCCTGGCGTTACCCAACTTAATCGCCTTGCAGCACATCCCCCTTTCGCCA
GCTGGCGTAATAGCGAAGAGGCCCGCACCGATCGCCCTTCCCAACAGTTGCGCAGCCTGAATGGCGAATG
GG
[124 nt withheld, positions 10993-11116]
C
[91 nt withheld, positions 11118-11208]
A
[49 nt withheld, positions 11210-11258]
CCTTTGACGTTGGAGTCCACGTTCTTT
[37 nt withheld, positions 11286-11322]
ACCCTATCTCGGTCTATTCTTTTGATTTATAAGGGATTTTGCCGATTTCGGCCTATTGGTTAAAAAATGA
GCTGATTTAACAAAAATTTAACGCGAATTTTAACAAAATATTAACGCTTACAATTT
