>Addgene plasmid #227690 | BCL2alpha-MJK2243 | depositor partial sequence | sequence record 446947 | human BCL-2alpha (WT)
ATGGCGCACGCTGGGAGAACAGGGTACGATAACCGGGAGATAGTGATGAAGTACATCCATTATAAGCTGT
CGCAGAGGGGCTACGAGTGGGATGCGGGAGATGTGGGCGCCGCGCCCCCGGGGGCCGCCCCCGCACCGGG
CATCTTCTCCTCCCAGCCCGGGCACACGCCCCATCCAGCCGCATCCCGGGACCCGGTCGCCAGGACCTCG
CCGCTGCAGACCCCGGCTGCCCCCGGCGCCGCCGCGGGGCCTGCGCTCAGCCCGGTGCCACCTGTGGTCC
ACCTGACCCTCCGCCAGGCCGGCGACGACTTCTCCCGCCGCTACCGCCGCGACTTCGCCGAGATGTCCAG
CCAGCTGCACCTGACGCCCTTCACCGCGCGGGGACGCTTTGCCACGGTGGTGGAGGAGCTCTTCAGGGAC
GGGGTGAACTGGGGGAGGATTGTGGCCTTCTTTGAGTTCGGTGGGGTCATGTGTGTGGAGAGCGTCAACC
GGGAGATGTCGCCCCTGGTGGACAACATCGCCCTGTGGATGACTGAGTACCTGAACCGGCACCTGCACAC
CTGGATCCAGGATAACGGAGGCTGGGATGCCTTTGTGGAACTGTACGGCCCCAGCATGCGGCCTCTGTTT
GATTTCTCCTGGCTGTCTCTGAAGACTCTGCTCAGTTTGGCCCTGGTGGGAGCTTGCATCACCCTGGGTG
CCTATCTGGGCCACAAGTGA
